Addgene plasmid #111899: pEMS2273
Purpose: ssAAV genome with Ple343 (TUBB3 MiniPromoter) driving an emerald GFP (EmGFP) reporter. Contains WPRE
Depositing lab: Elizabeth Simpson. Depositing organization: University of British Columbia. Publication: New MiniPromoter Ple345 (NEFL) Drives Strong and Specific Expression in Retinal Ganglion Cells of Mouse and Primate Retina. Simpson E, Korecki AJ, Fornes O, McGill TJ, Cueva-Vargas JL, Agostinone J, Farkas RA, Hickmott JW, Lam SL, Mathelier A, Renner LM, Stoddard J, Zhou M, Di Polo A, Neuringer M, Wasserman WW. Hum Gene Ther. 2018 Jul 31. doi: 10.1089/hum.2018.118. PubMed 30062914.
Backbone
  Vector backbone: pEMS2131
  Backbone manufacturer: Elizabeth Simpson (Addgene plasmid # 111895)
  Backbone size w/o insert (bp): 4999
  Vector type: AAV
Growth in bacteria
  Bacterial resistance: Ampicillin, 100 μg/mL
  Growth temperature: 37°C
  Growth strain: NEB Stable
  Copy number: Low Copy
Gene/Insert
  Gene/Insert name: Ple343
  Species: H. sapiens (human)
  Insert size (bp): 2669
  Entrez Gene: TUBB3 (a.k.a. CDCBM, CDCBM1, CFEOM3, CFEOM3A, FEOM3, TUBB4, beta-4)
  Promoter: Ple343 (TUBB3 MiniPromoter)
  Cloning method: Unknown
  Sequencing primers: 5′ M13-rev; 3′ WPRE-R
Terms and licenses: Academic/Nonprofit Terms; Industry Terms: Not Available to Industry
Depositor comments: . Please see the annotated GenBank file and the additional image file for the specific location of features in this plasmid, including the MiniPromoter. Please note - an 11 bp insertion, which introduces a StuI site upstream of 5' ITR, was found during Addgene's Quality Control process.
How to cite: pEMS2273 was a gift from Elizabeth Simpson (Addgene plasmid # 111899 ; http://n2t.net/addgene:111899 ; RRID:Addgene_111899)
