[The description below was written by a language model from this plasmid's Addgene catalogue record, the feature table of its GenBank file and pLannotate feature annotations shown in this document.]
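Description:
pEMS2273 is an AAV transfer plasmid carrying a single-stranded AAV (ssAAV) genome, built on the pEMS2131 backbone, in which a human TUBB3-derived MiniPromoter, Ple343, drives an Emerald GFP reporter. The expression cassette sits between two AAV2 inverted terminal repeats, the cis elements needed for replication and packaging of the genome into AAV particles when rep, cap and helper functions are supplied separately. The roughly 2.7 kb Ple343 insert is not annotated as a feature in either table, but it corresponds to the unannotated stretch between the 5′ ITR and a chimeric β-globin/immunoglobulin heavy-chain intron. That intron is followed by a Kozak consensus and the mammalian codon-optimized EmGFP coding sequence. Downstream, a WPRE enhances post-transcriptional expression and an SV40 polyadenylation signal terminates the transcript.

Outside the ITRs, the plasmid has a pUC-type architecture: a ColE1/pMB1-family origin, an f1 phage origin, the bla gene giving ampicillin resistance, and remnants of the lac promoter/operator and lacZα region that carry standard M13 primer sites. The origin is annotated as high-copy, although the catalogue lists the plasmid as low copy, and a recombination-reduced E. coli strain is specified, consistent with the instability of ITRs. The two sequence records differ by 11 bp (7,673 versus 7,662). This matches the depositor's note that repository quality control found an 11 bp insertion creating a StuI site upstream of the 5′ ITR.

The construct belongs to a MiniPromoter series associated with work on cell-type-restricted expression in mouse and primate retina. It serves as a reporter virus for assessing where the TUBB3 MiniPromoter is active after AAV delivery.
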