LOCUS       Exported 7673 bp ds-DNA circular SYN 13-MAY-2021
DEFINITION  ssAAV genome with Ple343 (TUBB3 MiniPromoter) driving an emerald GFP
            (EmGFP) reporter. Contains WPRE.
ACCESSION   .
VERSION     .
KEYWORDS    pEMS2273
SOURCE      synthetic DNA construct
  ORGANISM  synthetic DNA construct
REFERENCE   1 (bases 1 to 7673)
  AUTHORS   Simpson E, Korecki AJ, Fornes O, McGill TJ, Cueva-Vargas JL,
            Agostinone J, Farkas RA, Hickmott JW, Lam SL, Mathelier A, Renner
            LM, Stoddard J, Zhou M, Di Polo A, Neuringer M, Wasserman WW
  TITLE     New MiniPromoter Ple345 (NEFL) Drives Strong and Specific Expression
            in Retinal Ganglion Cells of Mouse and Primate Retina.
  JOURNAL   Hum Gene Ther. 2018 Jul 31. doi: 10.1089/hum.2018.118.
  PUBMED    30062914
REFERENCE   2 (bases 1 to 7673)
  AUTHORS   .
  TITLE     Direct Submission
  JOURNAL   Exported May 13, 2021 from SnapGene Server 1.1.58
            http://www.snapgene.com
FEATURES             Location/Qualifiers
     source          1..7673
                     /organism="synthetic DNA construct"
                     /mol_type="other DNA"
     repeat_region   1..130
                     /label=AAV2 ITR
     intron          2912..3044
                     /label=chimeric intron
                     /note="chimera between introns from human beta-globin and
                     immunoglobulin heavy chain genes"
     primer_bind     3027..3046
                     /label=pMT2-F
                     /note="Synthetic intron, forward primer"
     regulatory      3065..3074
                     /regulatory_class="other"
                     /note="vertebrate consensus sequence for strong initiation
                     of translation (Kozak, 1987)"
     CDS             3071..3790
                     /codon_start=1
                     /product="Emerald GFP"
                     /label=EmGFP
                     /note="mammalian codon-optimized"
                     /translation="MVSKGEELFTGVVPILVELDGDVNGHKFSVSGEGEGDATYGKLTL
                     KFICTTGKLPVPWPTLVTTFTYGVQCFARYPDHMKQHDFFKSAMPEGYVQERTIFFKDD
                     GNYKTRAEVKFEGDTLVNRIELKGIDFKEDGNILGHKLEYNYNSHKVYITADKQKNGIK
                     VNFKTRHNIEDGSVQLADHYQQNTPIGDGPVLLPDNHYLSTQSALSKDPNEKRDHMVLL
                     EFVTAAGITLGMDELYK"
     primer_bind     complement(3116..3137)
                     /label=EGFP-N
                     /note="EGFP, reverse primer"
     primer_bind     complement(3377..3396)
                     /label=EXFP-R
                     /note="For distinguishing EGFP variants, reverse primer"
     primer_bind     3724..3745
                     /label=EGFP-C
                     /note="EGFP, forward primer"
     primer_bind     complement(3856..3876)
                     /label=WPRE-R
                     /note="WPRE, reverse primer"
     CDS             complement(4274..4285)
                     /codon_start=1
                     /product="Factor Xa recognition and cleavage site"
                     /label=Factor Xa site
                     /translation="IEGR"
     polyA_signal    4406..4527
                     /label=SV40 poly(A) signal
                     /note="SV40 polyadenylation signal"
     primer_bind     complement(4417..4436)
                     /label=EBV-rev
                     /note="SV40 polyA terminator, reverse primer"
     primer_bind     4471..4490
                     /label=SV40pA-R
                     /note="SV40 polyA, reverse primer"
     repeat_region   4723..4852
                     /label=AAV2 ITR
     primer_bind     complement(4871..4888)
                     /label=M13 Forward
                     /note="In lacZ gene. Also called M13-F20 or M13 (-21)
                     Forward"
     primer_bind     complement(4871..4887)
                     /label=M13 fwd
                     /note="common sequencing primer, one of multiple similar
                     variants"
     primer_bind     complement(4880..4902)
                     /label=M13/pUC Forward
                     /note="In lacZ gene"
     rep_origin      5029..5484
                     /direction=RIGHT
                     /label=f1 ori
                     /note="f1 bacteriophage origin of replication; arrow
                     indicates direction of (+) strand synthesis"
     primer_bind     complement(5116..5135)
                     /label=F1ori-R
                     /note="F1 origin, reverse primer"
     primer_bind     5326..5347
                     /label=F1ori-F
                     /note="F1 origin, forward primer"
     promoter        5510..5614
                     /gene="bla"
                     /label=AmpR promoter
     CDS             5615..6475
                     /codon_start=1
                     /gene="bla"
                     /product="beta-lactamase"
                     /label=AmpR
                     /note="confers resistance to ampicillin, carbenicillin, and
                     related antibiotics"
                     /translation="MSIQHFRVALIPFFAAFCLPVFAHPETLVKVKDAEDQLGARVGYI
                     ELDLNSGKILESFRPEERFPMMSTFKVLLCGAVLSRIDAGQEQLGRRIHYSQNDLVEYS
                     PVTEKHLTDGMTVRELCSAAITMSDNTAANLLLTTIGGPKELTAFLHNMGDHVTRLDRW
                     EPELNEAIPNDERDTTMPVAMATTLRKLLTGELLTLASRQQLIDWMEADKVAGPLLRSA
                     LPAGWFIADKSGAGERGSRGIIAALGPDGKPSRIVVIYTTGSQATMDERNRQIAEIGAS
                     LIKHW"
     primer_bind     complement(5833..5852)
                     /label=Amp-R
                     /note="Ampicillin resistance gene, reverse primer"
     rep_origin      6646..7234
                     /direction=RIGHT
                     /label=ori
                     /note="high-copy-number ColE1/pMB1/pBR322/pUC origin of
                     replication"
     primer_bind     7135..7154
                     /label=pBR322ori-F
                     /note="pBR322 origin, forward primer"
     primer_bind     7388..7405
                     /label=L4440
                     /note="L4440 vector, forward primer"
     protein_bind    7522..7543
                     /label=CAP binding site
                     /bound_moiety="E. coli catabolite activator protein"
                     /note="CAP binding activates transcription in the presence
                     of cAMP."
     promoter        7558..7588
                     /label=lac promoter
                     /note="promoter for the E. coli lac operon"
     protein_bind    7596..7612
                     /label=lac operator
                     /bound_moiety="lac repressor encoded by lacI"
                     /note="The lac repressor binds to the lac operator to
                     inhibit transcription in E. coli. This inhibition can be
                     relieved by adding lactose or
                     isopropyl-beta-D-thiogalactopyranoside (IPTG)."
     primer_bind     7601..7623
                     /label=M13/pUC Reverse
                     /note="In lacZ gene"
     primer_bind     7620..7636
                     /label=M13 rev
                     /note="common sequencing primer, one of multiple similar
                     variants"
     primer_bind     7620..7636
                     /label=M13 Reverse
                     /note="In lacZ gene. Also called M13-rev"
ORIGIN
        1 ctgcgcgctc gctcgctcac tgaggccgcc cgggcaaagc ccgggcgtcg ggcgaccttt
       61 ggtcgcccgg cctcagtgag cgagcgagcg cgcagagagg gagtggccaa ctccatcact
      121 aggggttcct tgtagttaat gattaacccg ccatgctact tatctacgta gccatgctct
      181 aggaagatcg gaattcccta ggccggcccc tgcgctggga gccgagcccc cggcagctcg
      241 cggggatgca gtaagccggg cgcagcccgc cgggaggatg agaaaacccg aagcccggaa
      301 agccgagcgg ccgcctgcag tcaccccggg gggggcaggg gcgggccggg ctatgcagaa
      361 acaccggggc ccgcgggaca caggacgctg ccccactgcc gcagagctga atctggaccc
      421 ccgggctttg ctttcctggg gcctgtgctc ctccctcccc ggggcggggt tcgcctgcag
      481 cggcggaggg gggagccttt gtcctccgcg cgggctgcgg caccgcctcc tcgcggctgc
      541 ggggcggggc tgggggcggg gcctggccgt ctcagccaat gggaggcgga gtccctggct
      601 cgccccgccc tctcgcctga aagacctgcg gagccgcggg ccgggcggga accgcattcg
      661 ggtcctggag gggcttggag gccccagtct cgcagcccct tcatcgggga cccccgctcc
      721 cacctgcctt ggccactgcc ctcaaagccc ggccccgctt tccccaggac cccaagcgct
      781 gcgcgaggtc agcaccaagg acagcgcccg ggccgagcgc ctggcctcga acgccgggtt
      841 ctgctttgtg tttccaggtt tttgtttttg gttatgagag gaggcctggc tctgtcgccc
      901 gggctggcgt ccagaggcgc gatctcggct cactgcagcc tcggcctccc gagtagctgg
      961 gaccgcaggc gctcaccacc acgcctggcc acaattttcc ttttttctta ttttctttta
     1021 gatggagttt ggctcttgtt gcccaggctg ggggacgtcg tgtcccctgg tcctgggagg
     1081 ctgtccctgg cccaaggtca cacagcaggt gcgagagagc tgggctggcc cttggttctc
     1141 atcccctgca ggagccaacc tggggctcgg gcggggcggg ttgggggcgc tgcttgccaa
     1201 aggatctgcc ctccgaacag tgttggggaa caggggatcg gggggggagg ctggctttgt
     1261 caggaccaag gccagggacc cagctcaggg ctggtgcagc gctgattctg ggaaggaggg
     1321 ggtgcaggag acggtcctgg aggggaaggg gccagagaaa ggcagcctcc ggaggctgtt
     1381 gccatggaaa ccaggcagga acaaaaagct aattacaaca gggccagcca cgtggctgac
     1441 atgtaaattg caactttggc tccgggtgga ggcgcctctg agggtgggag gcccagtagt
     1501 ggggagactc taatcaccca aggagacagc tgtgcctgcc aaggagagcc tgggggaggg
     1561 gagacctggg ggacagtggc ctcaaatcaa accaggactc ccggagcagc ctctgacagc
     1621 tgccttggcc tgatgggagg ggctgagggc tcattaatgt ggtcactggg gccaagcctc
     1681 ccctgagcat ctgctcctgg gagggtcagg ggtcgctggg gggagggtcg cagctgctca
     1741 ttttgtgaag tgaatgctga tttgggggcc gggtggggtt cgtctgtaca tcgtgcactg
     1801 tcagaccctt cctgaaggat ttttgttact gaagtatcag aaggcccttg ttctaaggtg
     1861 gtggcactgt aatatctggc ccaggaggag gtcagtgccg tgccggcgag tcctttgctc
     1921 ccttccttct ctgaccagta aacgcatctc cagtcgctcc cccgaggccc ccctgcacgc
     1981 agtctccgac ctcagagagt gagtcagata gaagccgctg cccaccctcc cccaccctgg
     2041 ccgggttctt gcctggcttg tgcgtccttg tgacaattcc tgacacggat gcgcaccggg
     2101 cagtggcacg tccaggtgct gtgcgcgccc gggcccacaa agctcctttg gacgctcatg
     2161 gcagcccctt ggtggaggag gtcgggtgcc caccccctcc ccgcccactg cggaagccgg
     2221 cgacccacgg agctcgctct cggccgccgc cacccctctg tgttcgcgcc cttccgagct
     2281 ctgatccgac gctttgtttc ttctcagtgg gttcagggcc tgggccagcc tttacctacc
     2341 tcccccaccc aaaaccggca aaagctcaga gcaccttgtc tgccaaaaga cagggagctg
     2401 ggatggtgcg ggttggtctc taaaccggcg tggggaaaaa agaccctccg tacaaagccg
     2461 cagggtgggg ctgtcgcaag ggcggaaccg agagggtagc tgggggcggg gttcccaggg
     2521 ccaagagggg ccattgtcct ccctggagcc cggcgccccc acagccagct cctctgggag
     2581 acagcccctc ctttcgaatg cgcggggccc tcagaccgcg cccggcccag cgctggggga
     2641 tccttggctg cgggaggggc gccgcattgc gcgcggcggg cggggacgcg cggtgcggag
     2701 cctgcgggcc gggcggggct ctgcggcggc gcctcccgat tggccacccg cggtgacatc
     2761 agccgatgcg aagggcgggg ccgcggctat aagagcgcgc ggccgcggtc cccgaccctc
     2821 agcagccagc ccggcccgcc cgcgcccgtc cgcagccgcc cgccagacgc gcccagtggc
     2881 gcgccgaagt tggtcgtgag gcactgggca ggtaagtatc aaggttacaa gacaggttta
     2941 aggagaccaa tagaaactgg gcttgtcgag acagagaaga ctcttgcgtt tctgataggc
     3001 acctattggt cttactgaca tccactttgc ctttctctcc acaggtgtcc actcccaggc
     3061 ggccgccacc atggtgagca agggcgagga gctgttcacc ggggtggtgc ccatcctggt
     3121 cgagctggac ggcgacgtaa acggccacaa gttcagcgtg tccggcgagg gcgagggcga
     3181 tgccacctac ggcaagctga ccctgaagtt catctgcacc accggcaagc tgcccgtgcc
     3241 ctggcccacc ctcgtgacca ccttcaccta cggcgtgcag tgcttcgccc gctaccccga
     3301 ccacatgaag cagcacgact tcttcaagtc cgccatgccc gaaggctacg tccaggagcg
     3361 caccatcttc ttcaaggacg acggcaacta caagacccgc gccgaggtga agttcgaggg
     3421 cgacaccctg gtgaaccgca tcgagctgaa gggcatcgac ttcaaggagg acggcaacat
     3481 cctggggcac aagctggagt acaactacaa cagccacaag gtctatatca ccgccgacaa
     3541 gcagaagaac ggcatcaagg tgaacttcaa gacccgccac aacatcgagg acggcagcgt
     3601 gcagctcgcc gaccactacc agcagaacac ccccatcggc gacggccccg tgctgctgcc
     3661 cgacaaccac tacctgagca cccagtccgc cctgagcaaa gaccccaacg agaagcgcga
     3721 tcacatggtc ctgctggagt tcgtgaccgc cgccgggatc actctcggca tggacgagct
     3781 gtacaagtaa gcggccgcga tcgctcaacc tctggattac aaaatttgtg aaagattgac
     3841 tggtattctt aactatgttg ctccttttac gctatgtgga tacgctgctt taatgccttt
     3901 gtatcatgct attgcttccc gtatggcttt cattttctcc tccttgtata aatcctggtt
     3961 gctgtctctt tatgaggagt tgtggcccgt tgtcaggcaa cgtggcgtgg tgtgcactgt
     4021 gtttgctgac gcaaccccca ctggttgggg cattgccacc acctgtcagc tcctttccgg
     4081 gactttcgct ttccccctcc ctattgccac ggcggaactc atcgccgcct gccttgcccg
     4141 ctgctggaca ggggctcggc tgttgggcac tgacaattcc gtggtgttgt cggggaaatc
     4201 atcgtccttt ccttggctgc tcgcctgtgt tgccacctgg attctgcgcg ggacgtcctt
     4261 ctgctacgtc ccttcggccc tcaatccagc ggaccttcct tcccgcggcc tgctgccggc
     4321 tctgcggcct cttccgcgtc ttcgccttcg ccctcagacg agtcggatct ccctttgggc
     4381 cgcctccccg cgatcgcaga catgataaga tacattgatg agtttggaca aaccacaact
     4441 agaatgcagt gaaaaaaatg ctttatttgt gaaatttgtg atgctattgc tttatttgta
     4501 accattataa gctgcaataa acaagttaac aacaacaatt gcattcattt tatgtttcag
     4561 gttcaggggg agatgtggga ggttttttaa agcaagtaaa acctctacaa atgtggtagt
     4621 cgaaattccc gataaggatc ttcgtcgacg aattcccgat aaggatcttc ctagagcatg
     4681 gctacgtaga taagtagcat ggcgggttaa tcattaacta caaggaaccc ctagtgatgg
     4741 agttggccac tccctctctg cgcgctcgct cgctcactga ggccgggcga ccaaaggtcg
     4801 cccgacgccc gggctttgcc cgggcggcct cagtgagcga gcgagcgcgc agccttaatt
     4861 aacctaattc actggccgtc gttttacaac gtcgtgactg ggaaaaccct ggcgttaccc
     4921 aacttaatcg ccttgcagca catccccctt tcgccagctg gcgtaatagc gaagaggccc
     4981 gcaccgatcg cccttcccaa cagttgcgca gcctgaatgg cgaatgggnn nnnnnnnnnn
     5041 nnnnnnnnnn nnnnnnnnnn nnnnnnnnnn nnnnnnnnnn nnnnnnnnnn nnnnnnnnnn
     5101 nnnnnnnnnn nnnnnnnnnn nnnnnnnnnn nnnnnnnnnn nnnnnnnnnn nncnnnnnnn
     5161 nnnnnnnnnn nnnnnnnnnn nnnnnnnnnn nnnnnnnnnn nnnnnnnnnn nnnnnnnnnn
     5221 nnnnnnnnnn nnnnnnnnnn nnnnannnnn nnnnnnnnnn nnnnnnnnnn nnnnnnnnnn
     5281 nnnnnnnnnn nnnncctttg acgttggagt ccacgttctt taatagtgga ctcttgttcc
     5341 aaactggaac aacactcaac cctatctcgg tctattcttt tgatttataa gggattttgc
     5401 cgatttcggc ctattggtta aaaaatgagc tgatttaaca aaaatttaac gcgaatttta
     5461 acaaaatatt aacgcttaca atttaggtgg cacttttcgg ggaaatgtgc gcggaacccc
     5521 tatttgttta tttttctaaa tacattcaaa tatgtatccg ctcatgagac aataaccctg
     5581 ataaatgctt caataatatt gaaaaaggaa gagtatgagt attcaacatt tccgtgtcgc
     5641 ccttattccc ttttttgcgg cattttgcct tcctgttttt gctcacccag aaacgctggt
     5701 gaaagtaaaa gatgctgaag atcagttggg tgcacgagtg ggttacatcg aactggatct
     5761 caacagcggt aagatccttg agagttttcg ccccgaagaa cgttttccaa tgatgagcac
     5821 ttttaaagtt ctgctatgtg gcgcggtatt atcccgtatt gacgccgggc aagagcaact
     5881 cggtcgccgc atacactatt ctcagaatga cttggttgag tactcaccag tcacagaaaa
     5941 gcatcttacg gatggcatga cagtaagaga attatgcagt gctgccataa ccatgagtga
     6001 taacactgcg gccaacttac ttctgacaac gatcggagga ccgaaggagc taaccgcttt
     6061 tttgcacaac atgggggatc atgtaactcg ccttgatcgt tgggaaccgg agctgaatga
     6121 agccatacca aacgacgagc gtgacaccac gatgcctgta gcaatggcaa caacgttgcg
     6181 caaactatta actggcgaac tacttactct agcttcccgg caacaattaa tagactggat
     6241 ggaggcggat aaagttgcag gaccacttct gcgctcggcc cttccggctg gctggtttat
     6301 tgctgataaa tctggagccg gtgagcgtgg gtctcgcggt atcattgcag cactggggcc
     6361 agatggtaag ccctcccgta tcgtagttat ctacacgacg gggagtcagg caactatgga
     6421 tgaacgaaat agacagatcg ctgagatagg tgcctcactg attaagcatt ggtaactgtc
     6481 agaccaagtt tactcatata tactttagat tgatttaaaa cttcattttt aatttaaaag
     6541 gatctaggtg aagatccttt ttgataatct catgaccaaa atcccttaac gtgagttttc
     6601 gttccactga gcgtcagacc ccgtagaaaa gatcaaagga tcttcttgag atcctttttt
     6661 tctgcgcgta atctgctgct tgcaaacaaa aaaaccaccg ctaccagcgg tggtttgttt
     6721 gccggatcaa gagctaccaa ctctttttcc gaaggtaact ggcttcagca gagcgcagat
     6781 accaaatact gttcttctag tgtagccgta gttaggccac cacttcaaga actctgtagc
     6841 accgcctaca tacctcgctc tgctaatcct gttaccagtg gctgctgcca gtggcgataa
     6901 gtcgtgtctt accgggttgg actcaagacg atagttaccg gataaggcgc agcggtcggg
     6961 ctgaacgggg ggttcgtgca cacagcccag cttggagcga acgacctaca ccgaactgag
     7021 atacctacag cgtgagctat gagaaagcgc cacgcttccc gaagggagaa aggcggacag
     7081 gtatccggta agcggcaggg tcggaacagg agagcgcacg agggagcttc cagggggaaa
     7141 cgcctggtat ctttatagtc ctgtcgggtt tcgccacctc tgacttgagc gtcgattttt
     7201 gtgatgctcg tcaggggggc ggagcctatg gaaaaacgcc agcaacgcgg cctttttacg
     7261 gttcctggcc ttttgctggc cttttgctca catgttcttt cctgcgttat cccctgattc
     7321 tgtggataac cgtattaccg cctttgagtg agctgatacc gctcgccgca gccgaacgac
     7381 cgagcgcagc gagtcagtga gcgaggaagc ggaagagcgc ccaatacgca aaccgcctct
     7441 ccccgcgcgt tggccgattc attaatgcag ctggcacgac aggtttcccg actggaaagc
     7501 gggcagtgag cgcaacgcaa ttaatgtgag ttagctcact cattaggcac cccaggcttt
     7561 acactttatg cttccggctc gtatgttgtg tggaattgtg agcggataac aatttcacac
     7621 aggaaacagc tatgaccatg attacgccag atttaattaa ggccttaatt agg
//
