Features (pLannotate 1.2.2; 16 found; start..end, strand, type, name):
   2912..3044    +  intron         chimeric intron: chimera between introns from human β-globin and immunoglobulin heavy chain genes
   3071..3790    +  CDS            EmGFP: Emerald GFP mammalian codon-optimized
   3805..4391    +  misc_feature   WPRE: woodchuck hepatitis virus posttranscriptional regulatory element
   4406..4527    -  polyA_signal   SV40 poly(A) signal: SV40 polyadenylation signal
   4550..4618    -  CDS            large T antigen (fragment): large T antigen from SV40 (simian virus 40)
   4723..4853    +  repeat_region  AAV2 ITR (fragment): inverted terminal repeat of adeno-associated virus serotype 2 inverted
   4867..5024    +  CDS            lacZα (fragment): LacZα fragment of β-galactosidase; lacZ fragment
   5029..5457    +  rep_origin     f1 ori (sequence partly withheld): f1 bacteriophage origin of replication; arrow indicates direction of (+) strand synthesis
   5510..5614    +  promoter       AmpR promoter: bla
   5615..6475    +  CDS            AmpR: β-lactamase; bla; confers resistance to ampicillin, carbenicillin, and related antibiotics
   6646..7234    +  rep_origin     ori: high-copy-number ColE1/pMB1/pBR322/pUC origin of replication
   7417..7509    +  CDS            lacI (fragment): lac repressor; lacI; The lac repressor binds to the lac operator to inhibit transcription in E. coli. This inhibition can be relieved by adding lactose or isopropyl-β-D-thiogalactopyranoside (IPTG).
   7522..7543    +  protein_bind   CAP binding site: CAP binding activates transcription in the presence of cAMP. E. coli catabolite activator protein
   7558..7588    +  promoter       lac promoter: promoter for the E. coli lac operon
   7596..7612    +  protein_bind   lac operator: The lac repressor binds to the lac operator to inhibit transcription in E. coli. This inhibition can be relieved by adding lactose or isopropyl-β-D-thiogalactopyranoside (IPTG). lac repressor encoded by lacI
   7662..130     -  repeat_region  AAV2 ITR (fragment) (across the origin): inverted terminal repeat of adeno-associated virus serotype 2 inverted
>Addgene plasmid #111899 | pEMS2273 | depositor full sequence | sequence record 210445 | pEMS2273 sequence 7662 bps
CTGCGCGCTCGCTCGCTCACTGAGGCCGCCCGGGCAAAGCCCGGGCGTCGGGCGACCTTTGGTCGCCCGG
CCTCAGTGAGCGAGCGAGCGCGCAGAGAGGGAGTGGCCAACTCCATCACTAGGGGTTCCTTGTAGTTAAT
GATTAACCCGCCATGCTACTTATCTACGTAGCCATGCTCTAGGAAGATCGGAATTCCCTAGGCCGGCCCC
TGCGCTGGGAGCCGAGCCCCCGGCAGCTCGCGGGGATGCAGTAAGCCGGGCGCAGCCCGCCGGGAGGATG
AGAAAACCCGAAGCCCGGAAAGCCGAGCGGCCGCCTGCAGTCACCCCGGGGGGGGCAGGGGCGGGCCGGG
CTATGCAGAAACACCGGGGCCCGCGGGACACAGGACGCTGCCCCACTGCCGCAGAGCTGAATCTGGACCC
CCGGGCTTTGCTTTCCTGGGGCCTGTGCTCCTCCCTCCCCGGGGCGGGGTTCGCCTGCAGCGGCGGAGGG
GGGAGCCTTTGTCCTCCGCGCGGGCTGCGGCACCGCCTCCTCGCGGCTGCGGGGCGGGGCTGGGGGCGGG
GCCTGGCCGTCTCAGCCAATGGGAGGCGGAGTCCCTGGCTCGCCCCGCCCTCTCGCCTGAAAGACCTGCG
GAGCCGCGGGCCGGGCGGGAACCGCATTCGGGTCCTGGAGGGGCTTGGAGGCCCCAGTCTCGCAGCCCCT
TCATCGGGGACCCCCGCTCCCACCTGCCTTGGCCACTGCCCTCAAAGCCCGGCCCCGCTTTCCCCAGGAC
CCCAAGCGCTGCGCGAGGTCAGCACCAAGGACAGCGCCCGGGCCGAGCGCCTGGCCTCGAACGCCGGGTT
CTGCTTTGTGTTTCCAGGTTTTTGTTTTTGGTTATGAGAGGAGGCCTGGCTCTGTCGCCCGGGCTGGCGT
CCAGAGGCGCGATCTCGGCTCACTGCAGCCTCGGCCTCCCGAGTAGCTGGGACCGCAGGCGCTCACCACC
ACGCCTGGCCACAATTTTCCTTTTTTCTTATTTTCTTTTAGATGGAGTTTGGCTCTTGTTGCCCAGGCTG
GGGGACGTCGTGTCCCCTGGTCCTGGGAGGCTGTCCCTGGCCCAAGGTCACACAGCAGGTGCGAGAGAGC
TGGGCTGGCCCTTGGTTCTCATCCCCTGCAGGAGCCAACCTGGGGCTCGGGCGGGGCGGGTTGGGGGCGC
TGCTTGCCAAAGGATCTGCCCTCCGAACAGTGTTGGGGAACAGGGGATCGGGGGGGGAGGCTGGCTTTGT
CAGGACCAAGGCCAGGGACCCAGCTCAGGGCTGGTGCAGCGCTGATTCTGGGAAGGAGGGGGTGCAGGAG
ACGGTCCTGGAGGGGAAGGGGCCAGAGAAAGGCAGCCTCCGGAGGCTGTTGCCATGGAAACCAGGCAGGA
ACAAAAAGCTAATTACAACAGGGCCAGCCACGTGGCTGACATGTAAATTGCAACTTTGGCTCCGGGTGGA
GGCGCCTCTGAGGGTGGGAGGCCCAGTAGTGGGGAGACTCTAATCACCCAAGGAGACAGCTGTGCCTGCC
AAGGAGAGCCTGGGGGAGGGGAGACCTGGGGGACAGTGGCCTCAAATCAAACCAGGACTCCCGGAGCAGC
CTCTGACAGCTGCCTTGGCCTGATGGGAGGGGCTGAGGGCTCATTAATGTGGTCACTGGGGCCAAGCCTC
CCCTGAGCATCTGCTCCTGGGAGGGTCAGGGGTCGCTGGGGGGAGGGTCGCAGCTGCTCATTTTGTGAAG
TGAATGCTGATTTGGGGGCCGGGTGGGGTTCGTCTGTACATCGTGCACTGTCAGACCCTTCCTGAAGGAT
TTTTGTTACTGAAGTATCAGAAGGCCCTTGTTCTAAGGTGGTGGCACTGTAATATCTGGCCCAGGAGGAG
GTCAGTGCCGTGCCGGCGAGTCCTTTGCTCCCTTCCTTCTCTGACCAGTAAACGCATCTCCAGTCGCTCC
CCCGAGGCCCCCCTGCACGCAGTCTCCGACCTCAGAGAGTGAGTCAGATAGAAGCCGCTGCCCACCCTCC
CCCACCCTGGCCGGGTTCTTGCCTGGCTTGTGCGTCCTTGTGACAATTCCTGACACGGATGCGCACCGGG
CAGTGGCACGTCCAGGTGCTGTGCGCGCCCGGGCCCACAAAGCTCCTTTGGACGCTCATGGCAGCCCCTT
GGTGGAGGAGGTCGGGTGCCCACCCCCTCCCCGCCCACTGCGGAAGCCGGCGACCCACGGAGCTCGCTCT
CGGCCGCCGCCACCCCTCTGTGTTCGCGCCCTTCCGAGCTCTGATCCGACGCTTTGTTTCTTCTCAGTGG
GTTCAGGGCCTGGGCCAGCCTTTACCTACCTCCCCCACCCAAAACCGGCAAAAGCTCAGAGCACCTTGTC
TGCCAAAAGACAGGGAGCTGGGATGGTGCGGGTTGGTCTCTAAACCGGCGTGGGGAAAAAAGACCCTCCG
TACAAAGCCGCAGGGTGGGGCTGTCGCAAGGGCGGAACCGAGAGGGTAGCTGGGGGCGGGGTTCCCAGGG
CCAAGAGGGGCCATTGTCCTCCCTGGAGCCCGGCGCCCCCACAGCCAGCTCCTCTGGGAGACAGCCCCTC
CTTTCGAATGCGCGGGGCCCTCAGACCGCGCCCGGCCCAGCGCTGGGGGATCCTTGGCTGCGGGAGGGGC
GCCGCATTGCGCGCGGCGGGCGGGGACGCGCGGTGCGGAGCCTGCGGGCCGGGCGGGGCTCTGCGGCGGC
GCCTCCCGATTGGCCACCCGCGGTGACATCAGCCGATGCGAAGGGCGGGGCCGCGGCTATAAGAGCGCGC
GGCCGCGGTCCCCGACCCTCAGCAGCCAGCCCGGCCCGCCCGCGCCCGTCCGCAGCCGCCCGCCAGACGC
GCCCAGTGGCGCGCCGAAGTTGGTCGTGAGGCACTGGGCAGGTAAGTATCAAGGTTACAAGACAGGTTTA
AGGAGACCAATAGAAACTGGGCTTGTCGAGACAGAGAAGACTCTTGCGTTTCTGATAGGCACCTATTGGT
CTTACTGACATCCACTTTGCCTTTCTCTCCACAGGTGTCCACTCCCAGGCGGCCGCCACCATGGTGAGCA
AGGGCGAGGAGCTGTTCACCGGGGTGGTGCCCATCCTGGTCGAGCTGGACGGCGACGTAAACGGCCACAA
GTTCAGCGTGTCCGGCGAGGGCGAGGGCGATGCCACCTACGGCAAGCTGACCCTGAAGTTCATCTGCACC
ACCGGCAAGCTGCCCGTGCCCTGGCCCACCCTCGTGACCACCTTCACCTACGGCGTGCAGTGCTTCGCCC
GCTACCCCGACCACATGAAGCAGCACGACTTCTTCAAGTCCGCCATGCCCGAAGGCTACGTCCAGGAGCG
CACCATCTTCTTCAAGGACGACGGCAACTACAAGACCCGCGCCGAGGTGAAGTTCGAGGGCGACACCCTG
GTGAACCGCATCGAGCTGAAGGGCATCGACTTCAAGGAGGACGGCAACATCCTGGGGCACAAGCTGGAGT
ACAACTACAACAGCCACAAGGTCTATATCACCGCCGACAAGCAGAAGAACGGCATCAAGGTGAACTTCAA
GACCCGCCACAACATCGAGGACGGCAGCGTGCAGCTCGCCGACCACTACCAGCAGAACACCCCCATCGGC
GACGGCCCCGTGCTGCTGCCCGACAACCACTACCTGAGCACCCAGTCCGCCCTGAGCAAAGACCCCAACG
AGAAGCGCGATCACATGGTCCTGCTGGAGTTCGTGACCGCCGCCGGGATCACTCTCGGCATGGACGAGCT
GTACAAGTAAGCGGCCGCGATCGCTCAACCTCTGGATTACAAAATTTGTGAAAGATTGACTGGTATTCTT
AACTATGTTGCTCCTTTTACGCTATGTGGATACGCTGCTTTAATGCCTTTGTATCATGCTATTGCTTCCC
GTATGGCTTTCATTTTCTCCTCCTTGTATAAATCCTGGTTGCTGTCTCTTTATGAGGAGTTGTGGCCCGT
TGTCAGGCAACGTGGCGTGGTGTGCACTGTGTTTGCTGACGCAACCCCCACTGGTTGGGGCATTGCCACC
ACCTGTCAGCTCCTTTCCGGGACTTTCGCTTTCCCCCTCCCTATTGCCACGGCGGAACTCATCGCCGCCT
GCCTTGCCCGCTGCTGGACAGGGGCTCGGCTGTTGGGCACTGACAATTCCGTGGTGTTGTCGGGGAAATC
ATCGTCCTTTCCTTGGCTGCTCGCCTGTGTTGCCACCTGGATTCTGCGCGGGACGTCCTTCTGCTACGTC
CCTTCGGCCCTCAATCCAGCGGACCTTCCTTCCCGCGGCCTGCTGCCGGCTCTGCGGCCTCTTCCGCGTC
TTCGCCTTCGCCCTCAGACGAGTCGGATCTCCCTTTGGGCCGCCTCCCCGCGATCGCAGACATGATAAGA
TACATTGATGAGTTTGGACAAACCACAACTAGAATGCAGTGAAAAAAATGCTTTATTTGTGAAATTTGTG
ATGCTATTGCTTTATTTGTAACCATTATAAGCTGCAATAAACAAGTTAACAACAACAATTGCATTCATTT
TATGTTTCAGGTTCAGGGGGAGATGTGGGAGGTTTTTTAAAGCAAGTAAAACCTCTACAAATGTGGTAGT
CGAAATTCCCGATAAGGATCTTCGTCGACGAATTCCCGATAAGGATCTTCCTAGAGCATGGCTACGTAGA
TAAGTAGCATGGCGGGTTAATCATTAACTACAAGGAACCCCTAGTGATGGAGTTGGCCACTCCCTCTCTG
CGCGCTCGCTCGCTCACTGAGGCCGGGCGACCAAAGGTCGCCCGACGCCCGGGCTTTGCCCGGGCGGCCT
CAGTGAGCGAGCGAGCGCGCAGCCTTAATTAACCTAATTCACTGGCCGTCGTTTTACAACGTCGTGACTG
GGAAAACCCTGGCGTTACCCAACTTAATCGCCTTGCAGCACATCCCCCTTTCGCCAGCTGGCGTAATAGC
GAAGAGGCCCGCACCGATCGCCCTTCCCAACAGTTGCGCAGCCTGAATGGCGAATGGG
[124 nt withheld, positions 5029-5152]
C
[91 nt withheld, positions 5154-5244]
A
[49 nt withheld, positions 5246-5294]
CCTTTGACGTTGGAGTCCACGTTCTTTAATAGTGGACTCTTGTTCCAAACTGGAACAACACTCAACCCTA
TCTCGGTCTATTCTTTTGATTTATAAGGGATTTTGCCGATTTCGGCCTATTGGTTAAAAAATGAGCTGAT
TTAACAAAAATTTAACGCGAATTTTAACAAAATATTAACGCTTACAATTTAGGTGGCACTTTTCGGGGAA
ATGTGCGCGGAACCCCTATTTGTTTATTTTTCTAAATACATTCAAATATGTATCCGCTCATGAGACAATA
ACCCTGATAAATGCTTCAATAATATTGAAAAAGGAAGAGTATGAGTATTCAACATTTCCGTGTCGCCCTT
ATTCCCTTTTTTGCGGCATTTTGCCTTCCTGTTTTTGCTCACCCAGAAACGCTGGTGAAAGTAAAAGATG
CTGAAGATCAGTTGGGTGCACGAGTGGGTTACATCGAACTGGATCTCAACAGCGGTAAGATCCTTGAGAG
TTTTCGCCCCGAAGAACGTTTTCCAATGATGAGCACTTTTAAAGTTCTGCTATGTGGCGCGGTATTATCC
CGTATTGACGCCGGGCAAGAGCAACTCGGTCGCCGCATACACTATTCTCAGAATGACTTGGTTGAGTACT
CACCAGTCACAGAAAAGCATCTTACGGATGGCATGACAGTAAGAGAATTATGCAGTGCTGCCATAACCAT
GAGTGATAACACTGCGGCCAACTTACTTCTGACAACGATCGGAGGACCGAAGGAGCTAACCGCTTTTTTG
CACAACATGGGGGATCATGTAACTCGCCTTGATCGTTGGGAACCGGAGCTGAATGAAGCCATACCAAACG
ACGAGCGTGACACCACGATGCCTGTAGCAATGGCAACAACGTTGCGCAAACTATTAACTGGCGAACTACT
TACTCTAGCTTCCCGGCAACAATTAATAGACTGGATGGAGGCGGATAAAGTTGCAGGACCACTTCTGCGC
TCGGCCCTTCCGGCTGGCTGGTTTATTGCTGATAAATCTGGAGCCGGTGAGCGTGGGTCTCGCGGTATCA
TTGCAGCACTGGGGCCAGATGGTAAGCCCTCCCGTATCGTAGTTATCTACACGACGGGGAGTCAGGCAAC
TATGGATGAACGAAATAGACAGATCGCTGAGATAGGTGCCTCACTGATTAAGCATTGGTAACTGTCAGAC
CAAGTTTACTCATATATACTTTAGATTGATTTAAAACTTCATTTTTAATTTAAAAGGATCTAGGTGAAGA
TCCTTTTTGATAATCTCATGACCAAAATCCCTTAACGTGAGTTTTCGTTCCACTGAGCGTCAGACCCCGT
AGAAAAGATCAAAGGATCTTCTTGAGATCCTTTTTTTCTGCGCGTAATCTGCTGCTTGCAAACAAAAAAA
CCACCGCTACCAGCGGTGGTTTGTTTGCCGGATCAAGAGCTACCAACTCTTTTTCCGAAGGTAACTGGCT
TCAGCAGAGCGCAGATACCAAATACTGTTCTTCTAGTGTAGCCGTAGTTAGGCCACCACTTCAAGAACTC
TGTAGCACCGCCTACATACCTCGCTCTGCTAATCCTGTTACCAGTGGCTGCTGCCAGTGGCGATAAGTCG
TGTCTTACCGGGTTGGACTCAAGACGATAGTTACCGGATAAGGCGCAGCGGTCGGGCTGAACGGGGGGTT
CGTGCACACAGCCCAGCTTGGAGCGAACGACCTACACCGAACTGAGATACCTACAGCGTGAGCTATGAGA
AAGCGCCACGCTTCCCGAAGGGAGAAAGGCGGACAGGTATCCGGTAAGCGGCAGGGTCGGAACAGGAGAG
CGCACGAGGGAGCTTCCAGGGGGAAACGCCTGGTATCTTTATAGTCCTGTCGGGTTTCGCCACCTCTGAC
TTGAGCGTCGATTTTTGTGATGCTCGTCAGGGGGGCGGAGCCTATGGAAAAACGCCAGCAACGCGGCCTT
TTTACGGTTCCTGGCCTTTTGCTGGCCTTTTGCTCACATGTTCTTTCCTGCGTTATCCCCTGATTCTGTG
GATAACCGTATTACCGCCTTTGAGTGAGCTGATACCGCTCGCCGCAGCCGAACGACCGAGCGCAGCGAGT
CAGTGAGCGAGGAAGCGGAAGAGCGCCCAATACGCAAACCGCCTCTCCCCGCGCGTTGGCCGATTCATTA
ATGCAGCTGGCACGACAGGTTTCCCGACTGGAAAGCGGGCAGTGAGCGCAACGCAATTAATGTGAGTTAG
CTCACTCATTAGGCACCCCAGGCTTTACACTTTATGCTTCCGGCTCGTATGTTGTGTGGAATTGTGAGCG
GATAACAATTTCACACAGGAAACAGCTATGACCATGATTACGCCAGATTTAATTAAGG
